>Addgene plasmid #1584 | L3620 | depositor full sequence | sequence record 194 | Author sequence
ATGACCATGATTACGCCAAGCTTGCATGCCTGCAGGTCGACTCTAGAGGATCCCCAATTCTTGAGACTTC
CACTATCTTCTCTGGCACCCTCCACTACGCGTAGGCGTCTCTCGCTTCGTGTATTCCCGGGAAGCCGGGT
TCCCGTCTCTCCCGCCGCTGCCGCTGCCGCACACAGCTTTACACCTCGTAGAATCCCCAAAGAGGGGCGT
GGCTTGCGGGTGCCAACATCCTCCTGCCGAGGAAGAAGCAGGCACTCATCACTCGCATCATCAACCTCGG
GATTGGCCAAAGGACCCAAAGGTATGTTTCGAATGATACTAACATAACATAGAACATTTTCAGGAGGACC
CTTGGAGGGTACCGAGCTCAGAAAAAATGACTGCTCCAAAGAAGAAGCGTAAGGTACCGGTAGAAAAAAT
GAGTAAAGGAGAAGAACTTTTCACTGGAGTTGTCCCAATTCTTGTTGAATTAGATGGTGATGTTAATGGG
CACAAATTTTCTGTCAGTGGAGAGGGTGAAGGTGATGCAACATACGGAAAACTTACCCTTAAATTTATTT
GCACTACTGGAAAACTACCTGTTCCATGGGTAAGTTTAAACATATATATACTAACTAACCCTGATTATTT
AAATTTTCAGCCAACACTTGTCACTACTCTCACTTATGGTGTTCAATGCTTCTCGAGATACCCAGATCAT
ATGAAACGGCATGACTTTTTCAAGAGTGCCATGCCCGAAGGTTATGTACAGGAAAGAACTATATTTTTCA
AAGATGACGGGAACTACAAGACACGTAAGTTTAAACAGTTCGGTACTAACTAACCATACATATTTAAATT
TTCAGGTGCTGAAGTCAAGTTTGAAGGTGATACCCTTGTTAATAGAATCGAGTTAAAAGGTATTGATTTT
AAAGAAGATGGAAACATTCTTGGACACAAATTGGAATACAACTATAACTCACACAATGTATACATCGCAG
CAGACAAACAAAAGAATGGAATCAAAGTTGTAAGTTTAAACATGATTTTACTAACTAACTAATCTGATTT
AAATTTTCAGAACTTCAAAATTAGACACAACATTGAAGATGGAAGCGTTCAACTAGCAGACCATTATCAA
CAAAATACTCCAATTGGCGATGGCCCTGTCCTTTTACCAGACAACCATTACCTGTCCACACAATCTGCCC
TTTCGAAAGATCCCAACGAAAAGAGAGACCACATGGTCCTTCTTGAGTTTGTAACAGCTGCTGGGATTAC
ACATGGCATGGATGAACTATACAAATGCCCGGTGGGTGAAGACCAGAAACAGCACCTCGAACTGAGCCGC
GATATTGCCCAGCGTTTCAACGCGCTGTATGGCGAGATCGATCCCGTCGTTTTACAACGTCGTGACTGGG
AAAACCCTGGCGTTACCCAACTTAATCGCCTTGCAGCACATCCCCCTTTCGCCAGCTGGCGTAATAGCGA
AGAGGCCCGCACCGATCGCCCTTCCCAACAGTTGCGAAGGTAAGTTTAAACAGATCCATACTAACTAACT
TGTTCTGACATAATTTTCAGCTTGAATGGCGAATGGCGCTTTGCCTGGTTTCCGGCACCAGAAGCGGTGC
CGGAAAGCTGGCTGGAGTGCGATCTTCCTGAGGCCGATACTGTCGTCGTCCCCTCAAACTGGCAGATGCA
CGGTTACGATGCGCCCATCTACACCAACGTGACCTATCCCATTACGGTCAATCCGCCGTTTGTTCCCACG
GAGAATCCGACGGGTTGTTACTCGCTCACATTTAATGTTGATGAAAGCTGGCTACAGGAAGGCCAGACGC
GAATTATTTTTGATGGCGTTAACTCGGCGTTTCATCTGTGGTGCAACGGGCGCTGGGTCGGTTACGGCCA
GGTAAGTTTAATTAAGTTGATACTAACTAACAAGATCTGATTAATTTTCAGGACAGTCGTTTGCCGTCTG
AATTTGACCTGAGCGCATTTTTACGCGCCGGAGAAAACCGCCTCGCGGTGATGGTGCTGCGCTGGAGTGA
CGGCAGTTATCTGGAAGATCAGGATATGTGGCGGATGAGCGGCATTTTCCGTGACGTCTCGTTGCTGCAT
AAACCGACTACACAAATCAGCGATTTCCATGTTGCCACTCGCTTTAATGATGATTTCTCCCGCGCTGTAC
TGGAGGCTGAAGTCCAGGTAAGTTTAAACAGGATCTTACTAACTAACATGCTAACACTGAATTTTCAGAT
GTGCGGCGAGTTGCGTGACTACCTACGGGTAACAGTTTCTTTATGGCAGGGTGAAACGCAGGTCGCCAGC
GGCACCGCGCCTTTCGGCGGTGAAATTATCGATGAGCGTGGTGGTTATGCCGATCGCGTCACACTACGTC
TGAACGTCGAAAACCCGAAACTGTGGAGCGCCGAAATCCCGAATCTCTATCGTGCGGTGGTTGAACTGCA
CACCGCCGACGGCACGCTGATTGAAGCAGAAGCCTGCGATGTCGGTTTCCGCGAGGTGCGGATTGAAAAT
GGTCTGCTGCTGCTGAACGGCAAGCCGTTGCTGATTCGAGGCGTTAACCGTCACGAGCATCATCCTCTGC
ATGGTCAGGTCATGGATGAGCAGACGATGGTGCAGGATGTAAGTTTAAACTATTCGTTACTAACTAACTT
TAAACATTTAAATTTTCAGATCCTGCTGATGAAGCAGAACAACTTTAACGCCGTGCGCTGTTCGCATTAT
CCGAACCATCCGCTGTGGTACACGCTGTGCGACCGCTACGGCCTGTATGTGGTGGATGAAGCCAATATTG
AAACCCACGGCATGGTGCCAATGAATCGTCTGACCGATGATCCGCGCTGGCTACCGGCGATGAGCGAACG
CGTAACGCGAATGGTGCAGCGCGATCGTAATCACCCGAGTGTGATCATCTGGTCGCTGGGGAATGGTAAG
TTTAAACAGTTGAATACTAACTAACGGAGATCTTTGAAATTTTCAGAATCAGGCCACGGCGCTAATCACG
ACGCGCTGTATCGCTGGATCAAATCTGTCGATCCTTCCCGCCCGGTGCAGTATGAAGGCGGCGGAGCCGA
CACCACGGCCACCGATATTATTTGCCCGATGTACGCGCGCGTGGATGAAGACCAGCCCTTCCCGGCTGTG
CCGAAATGGTCCATCAAAAAATGGCTTTCGCTACCTGGAGAGACGCGCCCGCTGATTCTTTGCGAGGTAA
GTTTAAACAGAACTCTACTAACTAACACATTAGATCCTAATTTTCAGTACGCTCACGCGATGGGCAACAG
TCTTGGCGGTTTCGCTAAATACTGGCAGGCGTTTCGTCAGTATCCCCGTTTACAGGGCGGCTTCGTCTGG
GACTGGGTGGATCAGTCGCTGATTAAATATGATGAAAACGGCAACCCGTGGTCGGCTTACGGCGGTGATT
TTGGCGATACGCCGAACGATCGCCAGTTCTGTATGAACGGTCTGGTCTTTGCCGACCGCACGCCGCATCC
AGCGTAAGTTTAAACAATAACCTACTAACTAACGTAGATAATTTAAATTTTCAGGCTGACGGAAGCAAAA
CACCAGCAGCAGTTTTTCCAGTTCCGTTTATCCGGGCAAACCATCGAAGTGACCAGCGAATACCTGTTCC
GTCATAGCGATAACGAGCTCCTGCACTGGATGGTGGCGCTGGATGGTAAGCCGCTGGCAAGCGGTGAAGT
GCCTCTGGATGTCGCTCCACAAGGTAAACAGTTGATTGAACTGCCTGAACTACCGCAGCCGGAGAGCGCC
GGGCAACTCTGGCTCACAGTACGCGTAGTGCAACCGAACGCGACCGCATGGTCAGAAGCCGGGCACATCA
GCGCATGGCAGCAGTGGAGGTAAGTTTAAACAAGATCCTACTAACTAACTCTACATTGATGAATTTTCAG
ACTGGCGGAAAACCTCAGTGTGACGCTCCCCGCCGCGTCCCACGCCATCCCGCATCTGACCACCAGCGAA
ATGGATTTTTGCATCGAGCTGGGTAATAAGCGTTGGCAATTTAACCGCCAGTCAGGCTTTCTTTCACAGA
TGTGGATTGGCGATAAAAAACAACTGCTGACGCCGCTGCGCGATCAGTTCACCCGTGCACCGCTGGATAA
CGACATTGGCGTAAGTGAAGCGACCCGCATTGACCCTAACGCCTGGGTCGGTAAGTTTAAACAAAGTTGT
ACTAACTAACGAAGATCTTGATAATTTTCAGAACGCTGGAAGGCGGCGGGCCATTACCAGGCCGAAGCAG
CGTTGTTGCAGTGCACGGCAGATACACTTGCTGATGCGGTGCTGATTACGACCGCTCACGCGTGGCAGCA
TCAGGGGAAAACCTTATTTATCAGCCGGAAAACCTACCGGATTGATGGTAGTGGTCAAATGGCGATTACC
GTTGATGTTGAAGTGGCGAGCGATACACCGCATCCGGCGCGGATTGGCCTGAACTGCCAGCTGGCGCAGG
TAGCAGAGCGGGTAAACTGGCTCGGATTAGGGCCGCAAGAAAACTATCCCGACCGCCTTACTGCCGCCTG
TTTTGACCGCTGGGATCTGCCATTGTCAGACATGTAGTAAGTTTAAACTTGATAGTACTAACTAACATGT
TTCATTTAAATTTTCAGTACCCCGTACGTCTTCCCGAGCGAAAACGGTCTGCGCTGCGGGACGCGCGAAT
TGAATTATGGCCCACACCAGTGGCGCGGCGACTTCCAGTTCAACATCAGCCGCTACAGTCAACAGCAACT
GATGGAAACCAGCCATCGCCATCTGCTGCACGCGGAAGAAGGCACATGGCTGAATATCGACGGTTTCCAT
ATGGGGATTGGTGGCGACGACTCCTGGAGCCCGTCAGTATCGGCGGAATTCCAACTGAGCGCCGGTCGCT
ACCATTACCAACTTGTCTGGTGTCAAAAATAATAGGGGCCGCTGTCATCAGAGTAAGTTTAAACTGAGTT
CTACTAACTAACGAGTAATATTTAAATTTTCAGCATCTCGCGCCCGTGCCTCTGACTTCTAAGTCCAATT
ACTCTTCAACATCCCTACATGCTCTTTCTCCCTGTGCTCCCACCCCCTATTTTTGTTATTATCAAAAAAC
TTCTCTTAATTTCTTTGTTTTTTAGCTTCTTTTAAGTCACCTCTAACAATGAAATTGTGTAGATTCAAAA
ATAGAATTAATTCGTAATAAAAAGTCGAAAAAAATTGTGCTCCCTCCCCCCATTAATAATAATTCTATCC
CAAAATCTACACAATGTTCTGTGTACACTTCTTATGTTTTTTACTTCTGATAAATTTTTTTGAAACATCA
TAGAAAAAACCGCACACAAAATACCTTATCATATGTTACGTTTCAGTTTATGACCGCAATTTTTATTTCT
TCGCACGTCTGGGCCTCTCATGACGTCAAATCATGCTCATCGTGAAAAAGTTTTGGAGTATTTTTGGAAT
TTTTCAATCAAGTGAAAGTTTATGAAATTAATTTTCCTGCTTTTGCTTTTTGGGGTTTCCCCTATTGTTT
GTCAAGATTTCGAGGACGGCGTTTTTCTTGCTAAAATCACAAGTATTGATGAGCACGATGCAAGAAAGAT
CGGAAGAAGGTTTGGGTTTGAGGCTCAGTGGAAGGTGAGTAGAAGTTGATAATTTGAAAGTGGAGTAGTG
TCTATGGGGTTTTTGCCTTAAATGACAGAATACATTCCCAATATACCAAACATAACTGTTTCCTACTAGT
CGGCCGTACGGGCCCTTTCGTCTCGCGCGTTTCGGTGATGACGGTGAAAACCTCTGACACATGCAGCTCC
CGGAGACGGTCACAGCTTGTCTGTAAGCGGATGCCGGGAGCAGACAAGCCCGTCAGGGCGCGTCAGCGGG
TGTTGGCGGGTGTCGGGGCTGGCTTAACTATGCGGCATCAGAGCAGATTGTACTGAGAGTGCACCATATG
CGGTGTGAAATACCGCACAGATGCGTAAGGAGAAAATACCGCATCAGGCGGCCTTAAGGGCCTCGTGATA
CGCCTATTTTTATAGGTTAATGTCATGATAATAATGGTTTCTTAGACGTCAGGTGGCACTTTTCGGGGAA
ATGTGCGCGGAACCCCTATTTGTTTATTTTTCTAAATACATTCAAATATGTATCCGCTCATGAGACAATA
ACCCTGATAAATGCTTCAATAATATTGAAAAAGGAAGAGTATGAGTATTCAACATTTCCGTGTCGCCCTT
ATTCCCTTTTTTGCGGCATTTTGCCTTCCTGTTTTTGCTCACCCAGAAACGCTGGTGAAAGTAAAAGATG
CTGAAGATCAGTTGGGTGCACGAGTGGGTTACATCGAACTGGATCTCAACAGCGGTAAGATCCTTGAGAG
TTTTCGCCCCGAAGAACGTTTTCCAATGATGAGCACTTTTAAAGTTCTGCTATGTGGCGCGGTATTATCC
CGTATTGACGCCGGGCAAGAGCAACTCGGTCGCCGCATACACTATTCTCAGAATGACTTGGTTGAGTACT
CACCAGTCACAGAAAAGCATCTTACGGATGGCATGACAGTAAGAGAATTATGCAGTGCTGCCATAACCAT
GAGTGATAACACTGCGGCCAACTTACTTCTGACAACGATCGGAGGACCGAAGGAGCTAACCGCTTTTTTG
CACAACATGGGGGATCATGTAACTCGCCTTGATCGTTGGGAACCGGAGCTGAATGAAGCCATACCAAACG
ACGAGCGTGACACCACGATGCCTGTAGCAATGGCAACAACGTTGCGCAAACTATTAACTGGCGAACTACT
TACTCTAGCTTCCCGGCAACAATTAATAGACTGGATGGAGGCGGATAAAGTTGCAGGACCACTTCTGCGC
TCGGCCCTTCCGGCTGGCTGGTTTATTGCTGATAAATCTGGAGCCGGTGAGCGTGGGTCTCGCGGTATCA
TTGCAGCACTGGGGCCAGATGGTAAGCCCTCCCGTATCGTAGTTATCTACACGACGGGGAGTCAGGCAAC
TATGGATGAACGAAATAGACAGATCGCTGAGATAGGTGCCTCACTGATTAAGCATTGGTAACTGTCAGAC
CAAGTTTACTCATATATACTTTAGATTGATTTAAAACTTCATTTTTAATTTAAAAGGATCTAGGTGAAGA
TCCTTTTTGATAATCTCATGACCAAAATCCCTTAACGTGAGTTTTCGTTCCACTGAGCGTCAGACCCCGT
AGAAAAGATCAAAGGATCTTCTTGAGATCCTTTTTTTCTGCGCGTAATCTGCTGCTTGCAAACAAAAAAA
CCACCGCTACCAGCGGTGGTTTGTTTGCCGGATCAAGAGCTACCAACTCTTTTTCCGAAGGTAACTGGCT
TCAGCAGAGCGCAGATACCAAATACTGTCCTTCTAGTGTAGCCGTAGTTAGGCCACCACTTCAAGAACTC
TGTAGCACCGCCTACATACCTCGCTCTGCTAATCCTGTTACCAGTGGCTGCTGCCAGTGGCGATAAGTCG
TGTCTTACCGGGTTGGACTCAAGACGATAGTTACCGGATAAGGCGCAGCGGTCGGGCTGAACGGGGGGTT
CGTGCACACAGCCCAGCTTGGAGCGAACGACCTACACCGAACTGAGATACCTACAGCGTGAGCATTGAGA
AAGCGCCACGCTTCCCGAAGGGAGAAAGGCGGACAGGTATCCGGTAAGCGGCAGGGTCGGAACAGGAGAG
CGCACGAGGGAGCTTCCAGGGGGAAACGCCTGGTATCTTTATAGTCCTGTCGGGTTTCGCCACCTCTGAC
TTGAGCGTCGATTTTTGTGATGCTCGTCAGGGGGGCGGAGCCTATGGAAAAACGCCAGCAACGCGGCCTT
TTTACGGTTCCTGGCCTTTTGCTGGCCTTTTGCTCACATGTTCTTTCCTGCGTTATCCCCTGATTCTGTG
GATAACCGTATTACCGCCTTTGAGTGAGCTGATACCGCTCGCCGCAGCCGAACGACCGAGCGCAGCGAGT
CAGTGAGCGAGGAAGCGGAAGAGCGCCCAATACGCAAACCGCCTCTCCCCGCGCGTTGGCCGATTCATTA
ATGCAGCTGGCACGACAGGTTTCCCGACTGGAAAGCGGGCAGTGAGCGCAACGCAATTAATGTGAGTTAG
CTCACTCATTAGGCACCCCAGGCTTTACACTTTATGCTTCCGGCTCGTATGTTGTGTGGAATTGTGAGCG
GATAACAATTTCACACAGGAAACAGCT
Features (pLannotate 1.2.2; 16 found; start..end, strand, type, name):
     18..55      -  misc_feature   MCS (fragment): pUC18/19 multiple cloning site
    419..1294    +  CDS            vsfGFP-9 (fragment): vsfGFP-9 is a basic (constitutively fluorescent) green fluorescent protein published in 2015, derived from Aequorea victoria. It has low acid sensitivity.
   1289..1369    +  CDS            trpS (fragment): SYW_ECOLI - Experimental evidence at protein level: Swiss-Prot protein existence level 1. Catalyzes the attachment of tryptophan to tRNA(Trp). Amino acylates tRNA(Trp) with both L- and D-tryptophan, although D-tryptophan is a poor substrate (PubMed:10918062). From Escherichia coli (strain K12).
   1374..1506    +  CDS            lacZα (fragment): LacZα fragment of β-galactosidase; lacZ fragment
   1558..1892    +  CDS            lacZ (fragment): β-galactosidase; lacZ
   1939..4929    +  CDS            lacZ: BGAL_ECOLI - Experimental evidence at protein level: Swiss-Prot protein existence level 1. From Escherichia coli (strain K12).
   5482..5634    +  CDS            aex-5 (fragment): AEX5_CAEEL - Also known as kpc-3 From Caenorhabditis elegans.
   5762..5797    +  CDS            rop (fragment): Rop protein, which maintains plasmids at low copy number; rop
   5899..5998    +  misc_feature   bom (fragment): basis of mobility region from pBR322
   6096..6200    +  promoter       AmpR promoter: bla
   6201..7061    +  CDS            AmpR: β-lactamase; bla; confers resistance to ampicillin, carbenicillin, and related antibiotics
   7232..7820    +  rep_origin     ori: high-copy-number ColE1/pMB1/pBR322/pUC origin of replication
   8003..8095    +  CDS            lacI (fragment): lac repressor; lacI; The lac repressor binds to the lac operator to inhibit transcription in E. coli. This inhibition can be relieved by adding lactose or isopropyl-β-D-thiogalactopyranoside (IPTG).
   8108..8129    +  protein_bind   CAP binding site: CAP binding activates transcription in the presence of cAMP. E. coli catabolite activator protein
   8144..8174    +  promoter       lac promoter: promoter for the E. coli lac operon
   8182..8198    +  protein_bind   lac operator: The lac repressor binds to the lac operator to inhibit transcription in E. coli. This inhibition can be relieved by adding lactose or isopropyl-β-D-thiogalactopyranoside (IPTG). lac repressor encoded by lacI
