[The description below was written by a language model from this plasmid's Addgene catalogue record and pLannotate feature annotations shown in this document.]
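Description:
L3620 (miniprep designation pPD116.16) is a Caenorhabditis elegans expression vector from the 1997 Fire Lab vector kit, catalogued as an empty backbone of about 8.2 kb with no inserted gene. The parental backbone is recorded as unknown, but the feature table shows a pUC-type arrangement: a high-copy ColE1/pMB1 origin, an ampicillin resistance gene (β-lactamase) with its own promoter for selection in E. coli, remnants of the lac promoter/operator region and a fragment of the pUC18/19 polylinker, plus small rop and bom fragments.

The payload is a nuclear-targeted GFP::lacZ double reporter. According to the component list in the record, it begins with unc-54-derived elements (listed as unc54-204 and unc-54 5'), followed by a synthetic intron, an SV40 nuclear localization signal, a GFP coding region carrying the F64L, S65T and M153A substitutions, and then lacZ. Both reporter coding regions are interrupted by several short artificial introns (the IVS elements), a Fire-vector design feature intended to improve expression in worms. This explains why the automated annotation splits GFP and lacZ into several fragments. The small trpS hit at the GFP–lacZ junction and the aex-5 hit downstream of lacZ are automated similarity matches whose significance the record does not explain. The component list is truncated, so the 3' elements are not stated.

Constructs of this type let fused regulatory sequences be scored by both nuclear fluorescence in live animals and β-galactosidase staining. The exact role of the unc-54 elements here is detailed only in the kit documentation, not in this record.
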