Addgene plasmid #1584: L3620
Purpose: (Empty Backbone)
Depositing lab: Andrew Fire. Depositing organization: Carnegie Institution for Science.
Backbone
  Vector backbone: Unknown
  Backbone size (bp): 8224
  Vector type: Worm Expression
Growth in bacteria
  Bacterial resistance: Ampicillin, 100 μg/mL
  Growth temperature: 37°C
  Growth strain: DH5alpha
  Copy number: Unknown
Gene/Insert
  Gene/Insert name: None
  Tag / fusion protein: unc54-204, unc545', IVSA, SV40NLS, gfpN, IVSR, gfpF64L, gfpS65T, IVSS, gfpM153A, IVST, gfpC, lacZN, IVSB, IVSD, IVSE, IV...
  Cloning method: Restriction Enzyme
Terms and licenses: Academic/Nonprofit Terms; Industry Terms: Not Available to Industry
Depositor comments: See Fire Lab Vector Kit Documentation 1997. Fire Lab Miniprep Number pPD116.16, Ligation number L3620.
How to cite: L3620 was a gift from Andrew Fire (Addgene plasmid # 1584 ; http://n2t.net/addgene:1584 ; RRID:Addgene_1584)
