>Addgene plasmid #1584 | L3620 | addgene partial sequence | sequence record 16721 | 1584_m13reverse
AGAGGNCCCCAATTCTTGAGACTTCCACTATCTTCTCTGGCACCCTCCACTACGCGTAGGCGTCTCTCGC
TTCGTGTATTCCCGGGAAGCCGGGTTCCCGTCTCTCCCGCCGCTGCCGCTGCCGCACACAGCTTTACACC
TCGTAGAATCCCCAAAGAGGGGCGTGGCTTGCGGGTGCCAACATCCTCCTGCCGAGGAAGAAGCAGGCAC
TCATCACTCGCATCATCAACCTCGGGATTGGCCAAAGGACCCAAAGGTATGTTTCGAATGATACTAACAT
AACATAGAACATTTTCAGGAGGACCCTTGGAGGGTACCGAGCTCAGAAAAAATGACTGCTCCAAAGAAGA
AGCGTAAGGTACCGGTAGAAAAAATGAGTAAAGGAGAAGAACTTTTCACTGGAGTTGTCCCAATTCTTGT
TGAATTAGATGGTGATGTTAATGGGCACAAATTTTCTGTCAGTGGAGAGGGTGAAGGTGATGCAACATAC
GGAAAACTTACCCTTAAATTTATTTGCACTACTGGAAAACTACCTGTTCCATGGGTAAGTTTAAACATAT
ATATACTAACTAACCCTGATTATTTAAATTTTCAGCCAACACTTGTCACTACTCTCACTTATGGTGTTCA
ATGCTTCTCGAGATACCCAGATCATATGAAACGGCATGACTTTTTCAAGAGTGCCATGCCCGAAGGTTAT
GTACAGGAAAGAACTATATTTTTCAAAGATGACGGGAACTACAAGACACGTAAGTTTAAACAGTTCGGTA
CTAACTAACCATACATATTTAAATTTTCAGGTGCTGAAGTCAAGTTTGAAGGTGATACCCTTGTTAATAG
AATCGAGTTAAAAGGTATTTGATTTTAAAGAAGATGGAAACATTTCTTGGACACAAATTGGAATACAACT
ATAACTCACACCATGTATANCTTCGCAGCAGACAACAAAAGAATGGAAATCAAGGTTGTAAAGTTTAAAC
ATGATTTTACTAACTAACTAATCCTGATTTAAATTTTCNGAACTTCAAAATTNAGACCCAAATTTGAAGA
ANGGAAGCGTTTCAACTAGCCANAACNTTTTCAACAAAATACTCCATTGGGNGAAGGCCCTNTCTTTTAC
CANAAAACCNTNACTGTCCCNAATCCNNCCNTTCNAAAAATCCANNAAAANAAAAACNATGGCCTTCTGN
NTTNTANCCTNCGGAANACCCNGNCNGGANAACTNANAAGCCCGGGGGGAAANNAAAAACCCCCAATGAC
CGANTTCCNCGTTTNCCNGTTGGGGAANANNCCNTTTAANGCGNNGGNAACGGGGNCAATACCCTGAACC
CTTNCCCGGNAAAAACCCCCCCCNNCCNGNNNTTANNNNAATTTTTANTTTTGNNGTTTTTCCCCNNCGA
GGTTNTTNANN
